Addgene plasmid #133118: pYPS1-Venus
Purpose: Plasmid contains a reporter gene for Crz1. The 1000bp promoter of the gene pYPS1 driving a Venus.
Depositing lab: Hana El-Samad. Depositing organization: University of California, San Francisco (UCSF). Publication: Optogenetic Control Reveals Differential Promoter Interpretation of Transcription Factor Nuclear Translocation Dynamics. Chen SY, Osimiri LC, Chevalier M, Bugaj LJ, Nguyen TH, Greenstein RA, Ng AH, Stewart-Ornstein J, Neves LT, El-Samad H. Cell Syst. 2020 Sep 4. pii: S2405-4712(20)30293-3. doi: 10.1016/j.cels.2020.08.009. PubMed 32898473.
Backbone
  Vector backbone: pYTK143
  Total vector size (bp): 7087
  Vector type: Bacterial Expression, Yeast Expression
  Selectable markers: LEU2
Growth in bacteria
  Bacterial resistance: Kanamycin, 50 μg/mL
  Growth temperature: 37°C
  Growth strain: DH5alpha
  Copy number: Unknown
Gene/Insert
  Gene/Insert name: pYPS1-YFP
  Species: S. cerevisiae (budding yeast)
Terms and licenses: Academic/Nonprofit Terms; Industry Terms: Not Available to Industry
How to cite: pYPS1-Venus was a gift from Hana El-Samad (Addgene plasmid # 133118 ; http://n2t.net/addgene:133118 ; RRID:Addgene_133118)
