[The description below was written by a language model from this plasmid's Addgene catalogue record and pLannotate feature annotations shown in this document.]
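Description:
pYPS1-Venus is a 7,087 bp yeast transcriptional reporter plasmid built on the pYTK143 backbone and catalogued for bacterial and yeast expression. In E. coli it is maintained by a high-copy ColE1/pUC-type origin and selected with kanamycin through the aph(3')-Ia KanR gene. In Saccharomyces cerevisiae selection is by leucine prototrophy from a complete LEU2 coding sequence. No yeast replication origin (CEN/ARS or 2μ) is annotated. The reporter and marker are instead bracketed by LEU2-locus sequences: a LEU2 promoter segment upstream, and a LEU2 fragment with a piece of the neighbouring NFS1 gene downstream. This layout is consistent with a design for chromosomal integration at LEU2, although the record does not say so explicitly.

The payload is a reporter for the calcineurin-responsive transcription factor Crz1. About 1000 bp of the S. cerevisiae YPS1 promoter drives a yellow fluorescent protein, followed by the ADH1 terminator. The promoter is not annotated as such. The region upstream of the fluorescent protein instead carries a hit to a YPS3 fragment, which probably reflects the adjacent genomic sequence captured in the promoter segment. The automated annotation calls the fluorescent protein YPet, whereas the catalogue names it Venus or YFP. These are closely related YFP variants, so the depositor's designation is likely the correct one. The sequenced and depositor-supplied records contain the same features in the same order and differ only in their start coordinate.

Fluorescence output reports Crz1-dependent activation of the YPS1 promoter. The associated work used such reporters to examine how different promoters interpret the dynamics of transcription factor nuclear translocation under optogenetic control.
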