Features (pLannotate 1.2.2; 10 found; start..end, strand, type, name):
    695..1789    +  CDS            LEU2: LEU3_YEAST - Experimental evidence at protein level: Swiss-Prot protein existence level 1. Catalyzes the oxidation of 3-carboxy-2-hydroxy-4- methylpentanoate (3-isopropylmalate) to 3-carboxy-4-methyl-2- oxopentanoate. The product decarboxylates to 4-methyl-2 oxopentanoate. From Saccharomyces cerevisiae (strain ATCC 204508 / S288c) (Baker's yeast).
   1997..2049    +  CDS            LEU2 (fragment): 3-isopropylmalate dehydrogenase, required for leucine biosynthesis; S. cerevisiae LEU2; yeast auxotrophic marker
   2411..2521    -  CDS            NFS1 (fragment): NFS1_YEAST - Also known as SPL1 From Saccharomyces cerevisiae (strain ATCC 204508 / S288c) (Baker's yeast).
   2561..3376    -  CDS            KanR: aminoglycoside phosphotransferase; aph(3')-Ia; confers resistance to kanamycin in bacteria or G418 (Geneticin®) in eukaryotes
   3601..4189    +  rep_origin     ori: high-copy-number ColE1/pMB1/pBR322/pUC origin of replication
   4322..4399    +  CDS            YO192_YEAST (fragment): Experimental evidence at protein level: Swiss-Prot protein existence level 1. From Saccharomyces cerevisiae (strain ATCC 204508 / S288c) (Baker's yeast).
   4539..4946    +  promoter       LEU2 promoter: S. cerevisiae LEU2
   5118..5597    +  CDS            YPS3 (fragment): YPS3_YEAST - Experimental evidence at protein level: Swiss-Prot protein existence level 1. Cleaves proteins C-terminally to mono- and paired-basic residues. Required for cell wall integrity. From Saccharomyces cerevisiae (strain ATCC 204508 / S288c) (Baker's yeast).
   6130..6843    +  CDS            YPet: yellow fluorescent protein optimized for FRET with CyPet (Nguyen and Daugherty, 2005)
   6859..7046    +  terminator     ADH1 terminator: S. cerevisiae ADH1; transcription terminator for the S. cerevisiae alcohol dehydrogenase 1 (ADH1) gene
>Addgene plasmid #133118 | pYPS1-Venus | depositor full sequence | sequence record 255895 | pYPS1-Venus sequence 7087 bps
GAAATCTGCTCGTCAGTGGTGCTCACACTGACGAATCATGTACAGATCATACCGATGACTGCCTGGCGAC
TCACAACTAAGCAAGACAGCCGGAACCAGCGCCGGCGAACACCACTGCATATATGGCATATCACAACAGT
CCACGTCTCAAGCAGTTACAGAGATGTTACGAACCACTAGTGCACTGCAGTACATTACCAATAGATAGCG
GTTTAATATAAGGTTTCAACAAGAAATATTTTGTGAAAATCAAAAGTTAATAGTTTCACTGTCGAAAATA
TGAAAGTTTAAGTTTTCAGTTCATCCCATTGTAGTTATCAAATTTCTGTGTTTCCCGTATATGTGTGCTC
TGTATTCATCGCTATCTTGAAACTGGTTATGATCGTTGCGCATGTGACCTGTATCGCTCAAAAGAGCCCG
GCACCGGTACCGGGCAAAAGCCCCTAGCAAGCTAAAATGATTCAACTTTCGTAGTAATTTGTTCAACCGG
TCACAGTAAAGTCAATGACTAACTTTTGAATCGAGGATGTATTTCCAATTGAAAGCAATGTATATATAAA
CCATTGTGTTGAAGCTTGTCTTACAGTTTTCTTGTATCCTCCCATTGTTCATATAGTACTTAAAGTACCA
TAATCCTTAAAGAACAAACTTGAAAGAGAATACACTATACACAACTAATAAATAAAGAATAATCATGGCT
GTGACCAAGACAATTGTAGTTCTACCAGGTGACCATGTTGGTCAAGAAATCACTGAAGAGGCCATTAAAG
TTTTAAATGCTATTCAGGAATGTCGTCCAGACAAGGTCAATTTCAAGTTTGATCATCATTTGATCGGTGG
TGCTGCAATTGATGCCACTGGTGTTCCATTACCAGACGAAGCTTTGGAGGCCTCTAAGAAAGCTGATGCC
GTGCTTCTGGGTGCTGTTGGTGGTCCAAAATGGGGTACTGGCGCTGTCAGACCAGAACAAGGTCTTTTGA
AAATCCGTAAGGAGTTGCAATTGTATGCTAATCTAAGACCATGTAATTTTGCATCTGATTCCTTACTAGA
TCTATCGCCATTGAAGCCTGAAATTGCAAGAGGTACAGATTTCGTCGTTGTTAGAGAACTAGTGGGTGGT
ATTTATTTCGGGGAGAGAAAAGAAGATGAAGGTGATGGTGTCGCCTGGGATAGCGAAAAGTATTCTGTGC
CCGAAGTTCAAAGAATCACTAGAATGGCTGCTTTCATGGCTCTGCAACACAACCCACCTTTACCTATTTG
GACTCTAGATAAAGCCAACGTTCTAGCATCATCAAGATTATGGAGAAAAACAGTGGAAAAGACGATTAAG
AATGAATTCCCACAATTGACTGTTCAACATCAATTGATTGATTCCGCTGCTATGATCTTGGTTAAGAACC
CAACTCATCTAAATGGTATTATTATCACAAACAATATGTTTGGTGATATTATCTCCGATGAAGCCTCCGT
GATCCCAGGTTCGTTAGGATTACTTCCATCTGCCTCCTTGGCATCTCTTCCAGATAAGAATACGGCATTT
GGTTTATATGAGCCATGTCATGGCTCTGCTCCAGACTTACCAAAGGGAAAGGTTAACCCCGTAGCAACAA
TCCTATCTGCTGCTATGATGTTGAAGTTGTCTCTGGACCTGTTCGAAGAAGGTGAAATTATAGAACAAGC
AGTCAAGAAAGTGTTGGATTCTGGTATCAGAACAGCGGATCTAAAGGGTACCAACTCTACTACTGAGGTC
GGTGATGCAGTAGCGAAAGCTGTCAGGGAACTATTAGCTTAGACTTAGTAGATGTACAGTTGCATACATA
AGTCTGAACAGAAAGAAGTAAATATCATATCTAGTTCGGTTTAGAAATCAGTGACTATATTGGTTTTGAC
CAGATCGCAATCCTTGCAAGCATTTAGTAATGACTATCAAACCGGTGAATCATCTGATAAGGCTATATTA
GCTTGTGCATTCGCATGTATCGGGAAACGAACGAGTCCACCGAAGTCGGTGATGCTGTCGCCGAAGAAGT
TAAGAAAATCCTTGCTTAAAAAGATTCTCTTTTTTTATGATATTTGTACATAAACTTTATAAATGAAATT
CATAATAGAAACGACACGAAATTACAAAATGGAATATGTTCATAGGGTAGACGAAACTATATACGCAATC
TACATACATTTATCAAGAAGGAGAAAAAGGAGGATGTAAAGGAATACAGGTAAGCAAATTGATACTAATG
GCTCAACGTGATAAGGAAAAAGAATTGCACTTTAACATTAATATTGACAAGGAGGAGGGCACCACACAAA
AAGTTAGGTGTAACAGAAAATCATGAAACTATGATTCCTAATTTATATATTGGAGGATTTTCTCTAAAAA
AAAAAAAATACAACAAATAAAAAACACTCAATGACCTGACCATTTGATGGAGTTTAAGTCAATACCTTCT
TGAACCATTTCCCATAATGGTGAAAGTTCCCTCAAGAATTTTACTCTGTCAGAAACGGCCTTAACGACGT
ACCGAGCGGCCGCGTGTTACAACCAATTAACCAATTCTGATTAGAAAAACTCATCGAGCATCAAATGAAA
CTGCAATTTATTCATATCAGGATTATCAATACCATATTTTTGAAAAAGCCGTTTCTGTAATGAAGGAGAA
AACTCACCGAGGCAGTTCCATAGGATGGCAAGATCCTGGTATCGGTCTGCGATTCCGACTCGTCCAACAT
CAATACAACCTATTAATTTCCCCTCGTCAAAAATAAGGTTATCAAGTGAGAAATCACCATGAGTGACGAC
TGAATCCGGTGAGAATGGCAAAAGCTTATGCATTTCTTTCCAGACTTGTTCAACAGGCCAGCCATTACGC
TCGTCATCAAAATCACTCGCATCAACCAAACCGTTATTCATTCGTGATTGCGCCTGAGCGAGGCGAAATA
CGCGATCGCTGTTAAAAGGACAATTACAAACAGGAATCGAATGCAACCGGCGCAGGAACACTGCCAGCGC
ATCAACAATATTTTCACCTGAATCAGGATATTCTTCTAATACCTGGAATGCTGTTTTCCCGGGGATCGCA
GTGGTGAGTAACCATGCATCATCAGGAGTACGGATAAAATGCTTGATGGTCGGAAGAGGCATAAATTCCG
TCAGCCAGTTTAGTCTGACCATCTCATCTGTAACATCATTGGCAACGCTACCTTTGCCATGTTTCAGAAA
CAACTCTGGCGCATCGGGCTTCCCATACAATCGATAGATTGTCGCACCTGATTGCCCGACATTATCGCGA
GCCCATTTATACCCATATAAATCAGCATCCATGTTGGAATTTAATCGCGGCCTGGAGCAAGACGTTTCCC
GTTGAATATGGCTCATAACACCCCTTGTATTACTGTTTATGTAAGCAGACAGTTTTATTGTTCATGATGA
TATATTTTTATCTTGTGCAATGTAACATCAGAGATTTTGAGACACAACGTGGCTTTGTTGAATAAATCGA
ACTTTTGCTGAGTTGAAGGATCAGTCATGACCAAAATCCCTTAACGTGAGTTTTCGTTCCACTGAGCGTC
AGACCCCGTAGAAAAGATCAAAGGATCTTCTTGAGATCCTTTTTTTCTGCGCGTAATCTGCTGCTTGCAA
ACAAAAAAACCACCGCTACCAGCGGTGGTTTGTTTGCCGGATCAAGAGCTACCAACTCTTTTTCCGAAGG
TAACTGGCTTCAGCAGAGCGCAGATACCAAATACTGTTCTTCTAGTGTAGCCGTAGTTAGGCCACCACTT
CAAGAACTCTGTAGCACCGCCTACATACCTCGCTCTGCTAATCCTGTTACCAGTGGCTGCTGCCAGTGGC
GATAAGTCGTGTCTTACCGGGTTGGACTCAAGACGATAGTTACCGGATAAGGCGCAGCGGTCGGGCTGAA
CGGGGGGTTCGTGCACACAGCCCAGCTTGGAGCGAACGACCTACACCGAACTGAGATACCTACAGCGTGA
GCTATGAGAAAGCGCCACGCTTCCCGAAGGGAGAAAGGCGGACAGGTATCCGGTAAGCGGCAGGGTCGGA
ACAGGAGAGCGCACGAGGGAGCTTCCAGGGGGAAACGCCTGGTATCTTTATAGTCCTGTCGGGTTTCGCC
ACCTCTGACTTGAGCGTCGATTTTTGTGATGCTCGTCAGGGGGGCGGAGCCTATGGAAAAACGCCAGCAA
CGCGGCCTTTTTACGGTTCCTGGCCTTTTGCTGGCCTTTTGCTCACATGTTCTTTCCTGCGTTATCCCCT
GATTCTGTGGATAACCGTGCGGCCGCCAATGAGGAGAACTTCTAGTATATCTACATACCTAATATTATTG
CCTTATTAAAAATGGAATCCCAACAATTACATCAAAATCCACATTCTCTTCAAAATCAATTGTCCTGTAC
TTCCTTGTTCATGTGTGTTCAAAAACGTTATATTTATAGGATAATTATACTCTATTTCTCAACAAGTAAT
TGGTTGTTTGGCCGAGCGGTCTAAGGCGCCTGATTCAAGAAATATCTTGACCGCAGTTAACTGTGGGAAT
ACTCAGGTATCGTAAGATGCAAGAGTTCGAATCTCTTAGCAACCATTATTTTTTTCCTCAACATAACGAG
AACACACAGGGGCGCTATCGCACAGAATCAAATTCGATGACTGGAAATTTTTTGTTAATTTCAGAGGTCG
CCTGACGCATATACCTTTTTCAACTGAAAAATTGGGAGAAAAAGGAAAGGTGAGAGCGCCGGAACCGGCT
TTTCATATAGAATAGAGAAGCGTTCATGACTAAATGCTTGCATCACAATACTTGAAGTTGACAATATTAT
TTAAGGACCTATTGTTTTTTCCAATAGGTGGTTAGCAATCGTCTTACTTTCTAACTTTTCTTACCTTTTA
CATTTCAGCAATATATATATATATATTTCAAGGATATACCATTCTACCCTGAATTCGCATCTAGACTGAT
GAGACGTGGTAGAGCCACAAACAGCCGGTACAAGCAACGATCTCCAGGACCATCTGAATCATGCGCGGAT
GACACGAACTCACGACGGCGATCACAGACATTAACCCACAGTACAGACACTGCGACAACGTGGCAATTCG
TCGCAATACAACGCAGACCAGTGTGGGGACCTGTGTCTTGGCAATAATTCCACAAGCGGGCAACGCCACC
GCTATCCTTGGTGATTCCTTCTTGAGAAACGCCTACGTGGTCTACGATTTGGATAACTACGAGATTTCCC
TAGCTCAAGCCAAGTATGGCACGGGGAAAGAGAACGTCGAAGTCATCAAATCTACCGTTCCCAGTGCAAT
AAGGGCCCCCAGTTACAACAACACTTGGTCTAACTACGCCTCCGCCACGTCCGGTGGTAATATTTTTACC
ACCGTGCGCACTTTCAATGGCACCAGTACTGCCACCACTACGAGGTCAACCACCACCAAGAAGACAAACT
CTACCACTACTGCAAAGTCGACTCATAAAAGCAAGAGGGCACTCCAGAGGGCTGCTACCAACTCCGCTTC
CAGTATACGCTCTACCTTGGGTTTACTGCTAGTCCCCTCCTTACTCATCCTTTCCGTTTTCTTTTCGTAA
AAAAAAACAATAGACACTATATATAGACACTTTTTCCTTTCCTTCTTTGCGCGATTTCAAGAGGAAAAGC
ATACTTAAATAAGAATATTCCTAAAACACACGTTCTGACGCGTCAATTAGATCGTCAGACCTTGCATGCA
GCCAAGACACCCTCACATAGCACTGCCTCCTTCCTCCTCTTTTCTGTCACCACCTCACCTCCCTCGTCCA
CTCAACTGAGTGGCTTTTCGCTCCTTTTATACTGCGCCATGAGTAGTTTTCGTTTCACTGATGTGTCCGA
AAAAATTGAGGTTTCATAAAAAAATTCGTGGACTTATTTATGGAGAAACAGGGAAATCCGACTACTTAAG
AAAAGGGTGTCAAAGAGGATTTACTTTTTTCCTTCTTTTTGCATTTGTTCCTATTTCCGCAATTGGACGG
TTATTAAGAAGAACGCAATTGGCTTTTCTGTATATTAAAATACATAGCGTAATAAAAAGATAAGGTGAAC
ACCAAGCATATAGTATAATATTACCTACCACATAGATCTATGTCTAAAGGTGAAGAATTATTCACTGGTG
TTGTCCCAATTTTGGTTGAATTAGATGGTGATGTTAATGGTCACAAATTTTCTGTCTCCGGTGAAGGTGA
AGGTGATGCTACTTACGGTAAATTGACCTTAAAATTGATTTGTACTACTGGTAAATTGCCAGTTCCATGG
CCAACCTTAGTCACTACTTTAGGTTATGGTTTGCAATGTTTTGCTAGATACCCAGATCATATGAAACAAC
ATGACTTTTTCAAGTCTGCCATGCCAGAAGGTTATGTTCAAGAAAGAACTATTTTTTTCAAAGATGACGG
TAACTACAAGACCAGAGCTGAAGTCAAGTTTGAAGGTGATACCTTAGTTAATAGAATCGAATTAAAAGGT
ATTGATTTTAAAGAAGGTGGTAACATTTTAGGTCACAAATTGGAATACAACTATAACTCTCACAATGTTT
ACATCACTGCTGACAAACAAAAGAATGGTATCAAAGCTAACTTCAAAATTAGACACAACATTGAAGATGG
TGGTGTTCAATTAGCTGACCATTATCAACAAAATACTCCAATTGGTGATGGTCCAGTCTTGTTACCAGAC
AACCATTACTTATCCTATCAATCTGCCTTATCCAAAGATCCAAACGAAAAGAGAGATCACATGGTCTTGT
TAGAATTTGTTACTGCTGCTGGTATTACCCATGGTATGGATGAATTGTACAAAGGATCCTAACTCGAGGC
GAATTTCTTATGATTTATGATTTTTATTATTAAATAAGTTATAAAAAAAATAAGTGTATACAAATTTTAA
AGTGACTCTTAGGTTTTAAAACGAAAATTCTTATTCTTGAGTAACTCTTTCCTGTAGGTCAGGTTGCTTT
CTCAGGTATAGCATGAGGTCGCTCTTATTGACCACACCTCTACCGGCATGCCGAGCAAATGCCTGCAAAT
CGCTCCCCATTTCGCTG
