Features (pLannotate 1.2.2; 11 found; start..end, strand, type, name):
     21..72      +  rep_origin     RSF ori (fragment): Plasmids containing the RSF 1030 origin of replication can be propagated in E. coli cells that contain additional plasmids with compatible origins.
    106..183     +  CDS            YO192_YEAST (fragment): Experimental evidence at protein level: Swiss-Prot protein existence level 1. From Saccharomyces cerevisiae (strain ATCC 204508 / S288c) (Baker's yeast).
    323..730     +  promoter       LEU2 promoter: S. cerevisiae LEU2
    902..1381    +  CDS            YPS3 (fragment): YPS3_YEAST - Experimental evidence at protein level: Swiss-Prot protein existence level 1. Cleaves proteins C-terminally to mono- and paired-basic residues. Required for cell wall integrity. From Saccharomyces cerevisiae (strain ATCC 204508 / S288c) (Baker's yeast).
   1914..2627    +  CDS            YPet: yellow fluorescent protein optimized for FRET with CyPet (Nguyen and Daugherty, 2005)
   2643..2830    +  terminator     ADH1 terminator: S. cerevisiae ADH1; transcription terminator for the S. cerevisiae alcohol dehydrogenase 1 (ADH1) gene
   3566..4660    +  CDS            LEU2: LEU3_YEAST - Experimental evidence at protein level: Swiss-Prot protein existence level 1. Catalyzes the oxidation of 3-carboxy-2-hydroxy-4- methylpentanoate (3-isopropylmalate) to 3-carboxy-4-methyl-2- oxopentanoate. The product decarboxylates to 4-methyl-2 oxopentanoate. From Saccharomyces cerevisiae (strain ATCC 204508 / S288c) (Baker's yeast).
   4868..4920    +  CDS            LEU2 (fragment): 3-isopropylmalate dehydrogenase, required for leucine biosynthesis; S. cerevisiae LEU2; yeast auxotrophic marker
   5282..5392    -  CDS            NFS1 (fragment): NFS1_YEAST - Also known as SPL1 From Saccharomyces cerevisiae (strain ATCC 204508 / S288c) (Baker's yeast).
   5432..6247    -  CDS            KanR: aminoglycoside phosphotransferase; aph(3')-Ia; confers resistance to kanamycin in bacteria or G418 (Geneticin®) in eukaryotes
   6472..7060    +  rep_origin     ori: high-copy-number ColE1/pMB1/pBR322/pUC origin of replication
>Addgene plasmid #133118 | pYPS1-Venus | addgene full sequence | sequence record 260049 | Addgene NGS Result
TTCCTGGCCTTTTGCTGGCCTTTTGCTCACATGTTCTTTCCTGCGTTATCCCCTGATTCTGTGGATAACC
GTGCGGCCGCCAATGAGGAGAACTTCTAGTATATCTACATACCTAATATTATTGCCTTATTAAAAATGGA
ATCCCAACGATTACATCAAAATCCACATTCTCTTCAAAATCAATTGTCCTGTACTTCCTTGTTCATGTGT
GTTCAAAAACGTTATATTTATAGGATAATTATACTCTATTTCTCAACAAGTAATTGGTTGTTTGGCCGAG
CGGTCTAAGGCGCCTGATTCAAGAAATATCTTGACCGCAGTTAACTGTGGGAATACTCAGGTATCGTAAG
ATGCAAGAGTTCGAATCTCTTAGCAACCATTATTTTTTTCCTCAACATAACGAGAACACACAGGGGCGCT
ATCGCACAGAATCAAATTCGATGACTGGAAATTTTTTGTTAATTTCAGAGGTCGCCTGACGCATATACCT
TTTTCAACTGAAAAATTGGGAGAAAAAGGAAAGGTGAGAGCGCCGGAACCGGCTTTTCATATAGAATAGA
GAAGCGTTCATGACTAAATGCTTGCATCACAATACTTGAAGTTGACAATATTATTTAAGGACCTATTGTT
TTTTCCAATAGGTGGTTAGCAATCGTCTTACTTTCTAACTTTTCTTACCTTTTACATTTCAGCAATATAT
ATATATATATTTCAAGGATATACCATTCTACCCTGAATTCGCATCTAGACTGATGAGACGTGGTAGAGCC
ACAAACAGCCGGTACAAGCAACGATCTCCAGGACCATCTGAATCATGCGCGGATGACACGAACTCACGAC
GGCGATCACAGACATTAACCCACAGTACAGACACTGCGACAACGTGGCAATTCGTCGCAATACAACGCAG
ACCAGTGTGGGGACCTGTGTCTTGGCAATAATTCCACAAGCGGGCAACGCCACCGCTATCCTTGGTGATT
CCTTCTTGAGAAACGCCTACGTGGTCTACGATTTGGATAACTACGAGATTTCCCTAGCTCAAGCCAAGTA
TGGCACGGGGAAAGAGAACGTCGAAGTCATCAAATCTACCGTTCCCAGTGCAATAAGGGCCCCCAGTTAC
AACAACACTTGGTCTAACTACGCCTCCGCCACGTCCGGTGGTAATATTTTTACCACCGTGCGCACTTTCA
ATGGCACCAGTACTGCCACCACTACGAGGTCAACCACCACCAAGAAGACAAACTCTACCACTACTGCAAA
GTCGACTCATAAAAGCAAGAGGGCACTCCAGAGGGCTGCTACCAACTCCGCTTCCAGTATACGCTCTACC
TTGGGTTTACTGCTAGTCCCCTCCTTACTCATCCTTTCCGTTTTCTTTTCGTAAAAAAAAACAATAGACA
CTATATATAGACACTTTTTCCTTTCCTTCTTTGCGCGATTTCAAGAGGAAAAGCATACTTAAATAAGAAT
ATTCCTAAAACACACGTTCTGACGCGTCAATTAGATCGTCAGACCTTGCATGCAGCCAAGACACCCTCAC
ATAGCACTGCCTCCTTCCTCCTCTTTTCTGTCACCACCTCACCTCCCTCGTCCACTCAACTGAGTGGCTT
TTCGCTCCTTTTATACTGCGCCATGAGTAGTTTTCGTTTCACTGATGTGTCCGAAAAAATTGAGGTTTCA
TAAAAAAATTCGTGGACTTATTTATGGAGAAACAGGGAAATCCGACTACTTAAGAAAAGGGTGTCAAAGA
GGATTTACTTTTTTCCTTCTTTTTGCATTTGTTCCTATTTCCGCAATTGGACGGTTATTAAGAAGAACGC
AATTTGCTTTTCTGTATATTAAAATACATAGCGTAATAAAAAGATAAGGTGAACACCAAGCATATAGTAT
AATATTACCTACCACATAGATCTATGTCTAAAGGTGAAGAATTATTCACTGGTGTTGTCCCAATTTTGGT
TGAATTAGATGGTGATGTTAATGGTCACAAATTTTCTGTCTCCGGTGAAGGTGAAGGTGATGCTACTTAC
GGTAAATTGACCTTAAAATTGATTTGTACTACTGGTAAATTGCCAGTTCCATGGCCAACCTTAGTCACTA
CTTTAGGTTATGGTTTGCAATGTTTTGCTAGATACCCAGATCATATGAAACAACATGACTTTTTCAAGTC
TGCCATGCCAGAAGGTTATGTTCAAGAAAGAACTATTTTTTTCAAAGATGACGGTAACTACAAGACCAGA
GCTGAAGTCAAGTTTGAAGGTGATACCTTAGTTAATAGAATCGAATTAAAAGGTATTGATTTTAAAGAAG
GTGGTAACATTTTAGGTCACAAATTGGAATACAACTATAACTCTCACAATGTTTACATCACTGCTGACAA
ACAAAAGAATGGTATCAAAGCTAACTTCAAAATTAGACACAACATTGAAGATGGTGGTGTTCAATTAGCT
GACCATTATCAACAAAATACTCCAATTGGTGATGGTCCAGTCTTGTTACCAGACAACCATTACTTATCCT
ATCAATCTGCCTTATCCAAAGATCCAAACGAAAAGAGAGATCACATGGTCTTGTTAGAATTTGTTACTGC
TGCTGGTATTACCCATGGTATGGATGAATTGTACAAAGGATCCTAACTCGAGGCGAATTTCTTATGATTT
ATGATTTTTATTATTAAATAAGTTATAAAAAAAATAAGTGTATACAAATTTTAAAGTGACTCTTAGGTTT
TAAAACGAAAATTCTTATTCTTGAGTAACTCTTTCCTGTAGGTCAGGTTGCTTTCTCAGGTATAGCATGA
GGTCGCTCTTATTGACCACACCTCTACCGGCATGCCGAGCAAATGCCTGCAAATCGCTCCCCATTTCGCT
GGAAATCTGCTCGTCAGTGGTGCTCACACTGACGAATCATGTACAGATCATACCGATGACTGCCTGGCGA
CTCACAACTAAGCAAGACAGCCGGAACCAGCGCCGGCGAACACCACTGCATATATGGCATATCACAACAG
TCCACGTCTCAAGCAGTTACAGAGATGTTACGAACCACTAGTGCACTGCAGTACATTACCAATAGATAGC
GGTTTAATATAAGGTTTCAACAAGAAATATTTTGTGAAAATCAAAAGTTAATAGTTTCACTGTCGAAAAT
ATGAAAGTTTAAGTTTTCAGTTCATCCCATTGTAGTTATCAAATTTCTGTGTTTCCCGTATATGTGTGCT
CTGTATTCATCGCTATCTTGAAACTGGTTATGATCGTTGCGCATGTGACCTGTATCGCTCAAAAGAGCCC
GGCACCGGTACCGGGCAAAAGCCCCTAGCAAGCTAAAATGATTCAACTTTCGTAGTAATTTGTTCAACCG
GTCACAGTAAAGTCAATGACTAACTTTTGAATCGAGGATGTATTTCCAATTGAAAGCAATGTATATATAA
ACCATTGTGTTGAAGCTTGTCTTACAGTTTTCTTGTATCCTCCCATTGTTCATATAGTACTTAAAGTACC
ATAATCCTTAAAGAACAAACTTGAAAGAGAATACACTATACACAACTAATAAATAAAGAATAATCATGGC
TGTGACCAAGACAATTGTAGTTCTACCAGGTGACCATGTTGGTCAAGAAATCACTGAAGAGGCCATTAAA
GTTTTAAATGCTATTCAGGAATGTCGTCCAGACAAGGTCAATTTCAAGTTTGATCATCATTTGATCGGTG
GTGCTGCAATTGATGCCACTGGTGTTCCATTACCAGACGAAGCTTTGGAGGCCTCTAAGAAAGCTGATGC
CGTGCTTCTGGGTGCTGTTGGTGGTCCAAAATGGGGTACTGGCGCTGTCAGACCAGAACAAGGTCTTTTG
AAAATCCGTAAGGAGTTGCAATTGTATGCTAATCTAAGACCATGTAATTTTGCATCTGATTCCTTACTAG
ATCTATCGCCATTGAAGCCTGAAATTGCAAGAGGTACAGATTTCGTCGTTGTTAGAGAACTAGTGGGTGG
TATTTATTTCGGGGAGAGAAAAGAAGATGAAGGTGATGGTGTCGCCTGGGATAGCGAAAAGTATTCTGTG
CCCGAAGTTCAAAGAATCACTAGAATGGCTGCTTTCATGGCTCTGCAACACAACCCACCTTTACCTATTT
GGACTCTAGATAAAGCCAACGTTCTAGCATCATCAAGATTATGGAGAAAAACAGTGGAAAAGACGATTAA
GAATGAATTCCCACAATTGACTGTTCAACATCAATTGATTGATTCCGCTGCTATGATCTTGGTTAAGAAC
CCAACTCATCTAAATGGTATTATTATCACAAACAATATGTTTGGTGATATTATCTCCGATGAAGCCTCCG
TGATCCCAGGTTCGTTAGGATTACTTCCATCTGCCTCCTTGGCATCTCTTCCAGATAAGAATACGGCATT
TGGTTTATATGAGCCATGTCATGGCTCTGCTCCAGACTTACCAAAGGGAAAGGTTAACCCCGTAGCAACA
ATCCTATCTGCTGCTATGATGTTGAAGTTGTCTCTGGACCTGTTCGAAGAAGGTGAAATTATAGAACAAG
CAGTCAAGAAAGTGTTGGATTCTGGTATCAGAACAGCGGATCTAAAGGGTACCAACTCTACTACTGAGGT
CGGTGATGCAGTAGCGAAAGCTGTCAGGGAACTATTAGCTTAGACTTAGTAGATGTACAGTTGCATACAT
AAGTCTGAACAGAAAGAAGTAAATATCATATCTAGTTCGGTTTAGAAATCAGTGACTATATTGGTTTTGA
CCAGATCGCAATCCTTGCAAGCATTTAGTAATGACTATCAAACCGGTGAATCATCTGATAAGGCTATATT
AGCTTGTGCATTCGCATGTATCGGGAAACGAACGAGTCCACCGAAGTCGGTGATGCTGTCGCCGAAGAAG
TTAAGAAAATCCTTGCTTAAAAAGATTCTCTTTTTTTATGATATTTGTACATAAACTTTATAAATGAAAT
TCATAATAGAAACGACACGAAATTACAAAATGGAATATGTTCATAGGGTAGACGAAACTATATACGCAAT
CTACATACATTTATCAAGAAGGAGAAAAAGGAGGATGTAAAGGAATACAGGTAAGCAAATTGATACTAAT
GGCTCAACGTGATAAGGAAAAAGAATTGCACTTTAACATTAATATTGACAAGGAGGAGGGCACCACACAA
AAAGTTAGGTGTAACAGAAAATCATGAAACTATGATTCCTAATTTATATATTGGAGGATTTTCTCTAAAA
AAAAAAAAATACAACAAATAAAAAACACTCAATGACCTGACCATTTGATGGAGTTTAAGTCAATACCTCC
TTGAACCATTTCCCATAATGGTGAAAGTTCCCTCAAGAATTTTACTCTGTCAGAAACGGCCTTAACGACG
TACCGAGCGGCCGCGTGTTACAACCAATTAACCAATTCTGATTAGAAAAACTCATCGAGCATCAAATGAA
ACTGCAATTTATTCATATCAGGATTATCAATACCATATTTTTGAAAAAGCCGTTTCTGTAATGAAGGAGA
AAACTCACCGAGGCAGTTCCATAGGATGGCAAGATCCTGGTATCGGTCTGCGATTCCGACTCGTCCAACA
TCAATACAACCTATTAATTTCCCCTCGTCAAAAATAAGGTTATCAAGTGAGAAATCACCATGAGTGACGA
CTGAATCCGGTGAGAATGGCAAAAGCTTATGCATTTCTTTCCAGACTTGTTCAACAGGCCAGCCATTACG
CTCGTCATCAAAATCACTCGCATCAACCAAACCGTTATTCATTCGTGATTGCGCCTGAGCGAGGCGAAAT
ACGCGATCGCTGTTAAAAGGACAATTACAAACAGGAATCGAATGCAACCGGCGCAGGAACACTGCCAGCG
CATCAACAATATTTTCACCTGAATCAGGATATTCTTCTAATACCTGGAATGCTGTTTTCCCGGGGATCGC
AGTGGTGAGTAACCATGCATCATCAGGAGTACGGATAAAATGCTTGATGGTCGGAAGAGGCATAAATTCC
GTCAGCCAGTTTAGTCTGACCATCTCATCTGTAACATCATTGGCAACGCTACCTTTGCCATGTTTCAGAA
ACAACTCTGGCGCATCGGGCTTCCCATACAATCGATAGATTGTCGCACCTGATTGCCCGACATTATCGCG
AGCCCATTTATACCCATATAAATCAGCATCCATGTTGGAATTTAATCGCGGCCTGGAGCAAGACGTTTCC
CGTTGAATATGGCTCATAACACCCCTTGTATTACTGTTTATGTAAGCAGACAGTTTTATTGTTCATGATG
ATATATTTTTATCTTGTGCAATGTAACATCAGAGATTTTGAGACACAACGTGGCTTTGTTGAATAAATCG
AACTTTTGCTGAGTTGAAGGATCAGTCATGACCAAAATCCCTTAACGTGAGTTTTCGTTCCACTGAGCGT
CAGACCCCGTAGAAAAGATCAAAGGATCTTCTTGAGATCCTTTTTTTCTGCGCGTAATCTGCTGCTTGCA
AACAAAAAAACCACCGCTACCAGCGGTGGTTTGTTTGCCGGATCAAGAGCTACCAACTCTTTTTCCGAAG
GTAACTGGCTTCAGCAGAGCGCAGATACCAAATACTGTTCTTCTAGTGTAGCCGTAGTTAGGCCACCACT
TCAAGAACTCTGTAGCACCGCCTACATACCTCGCTCTGCTAATCCTGTTACCAGTGGCTGCTGCCAGTGG
CGATAAGTCGTGTCTTACCGGGTTGGACTCAAGACGATAGTTACCGGATAAGGCGCAGCGGTCGGGCTGA
ACGGGGGGTTCGTGCACACAGCCCAGCTTGGAGCGAACGACCTACACCGAACTGAGATACCTACAGCGTG
AGCTATGAGAAAGCGCCACGCTTCCCGAAGGGAGAAAGGCGGACAGGTATCCGGTAAGCGGCAGGGTCGG
AACAGGAGAGCGCACGAGGGAGCTTCCAGGGGGAAACGCCTGGTATCTTTATAGTCCTGTCGGGTTTCGC
CACCTCTGACTTGAGCGTCGATTTTTGTGATGCTCGTCAGGGGGGCGGAGCCTATGGAAAAACGCCAGCA
ACGCGGCCTTTTTACGG
